>Addgene plasmid #208166 | AiP13999 - pAAV-AiE0387m-minBG-iCre(R297T)-BGHpA (Alias: CN3999) | addgene full sequence | sequence record 411064 | Addgene NGS Result
CCTGCAGGCAGCTGCGCGCTCGCTCGCTCACTGAGGCCGCCCGGGCGTCGGGCGACCTTTGGTCGCCCGG
CCTCAGTGAGCGAGCGAGCGCGCAGAGAGGGAGTGGCCAACTCCATCACTAGGGGTTCCTGCGGCCGCAC
GCGTTGGCTCTGGCAAAGGATGGAGATTTTTTTTTTAACCTATTCTTTTGAGAATAAGGAGGGTCTTTGT
TTCTCTTCCCTGGGAACCGAGCAGCCCCTTTCTCTGAGGGTAGAGTTGGGGCATGGCTCAGCAGAACGAC
AGTCATCCTGGCTAGTAAGACTCAGAGGCTGGCCTTCAAAGGCTTGAGCTCCTGGGTGACTGAGCAGTGG
AGAAACAGAATCCTGCCCTTGAATTGCTCCCCAGGCGGGCTTTATGCAGTCTGGGGAAGCAAGGGATGCC
CTGTGATTCTTAAAGAAACTGGTATAATTTTGCACTGCATAGCAGACTCCCAAGACACACAGCCTTTTCC
AGGAGGAGTTCCTTAGAGGGGAAGGGGATAGGTTGCAATGGTCTGCTTAGCCTCCCGAAGGCTGCAGAAG
CTGCTAAGACAGGGGTAACTGAAAGATAGACTCTGTGAGGTTGAACAGCAATCTTTATGACCTGACCCCC
TAGGCAGAGCTCGGGCTGGGCATAAAAGTCAGGGCAGAGCCATCTATTGCTTACATTTGCTTCTGGGATC
CAGATCTTTCGAAGCTAGCCACCATGGTGCCCAAGAAGAAGAGGAAAGTCTCCAACCTGCTGACTGTGCA
CCAAAACCTGCCTGCCCTCCCTGTGGATGCCACCTCTGATGAAGTCAGGAAGAACCTGATGGACATGTTC
AGGGACAGGCAGGCCTTCTCTGAACACACCTGGAAGATGCTCCTGTCTGTGTGCAGATCCTGGGCTGCCT
GGTGCAAGCTGAACAACAGGAAATGGTTCCCTGCTGAACCTGAGGATGTGAGGGACTACCTCCTGTACCT
GCAAGCCAGAGGCCTGGCTGTGAAGACCATCCAACAGCACCTGGGCCAGCTCAACATGCTGCACAGGAGA
TCTGGCCTGCCTCGCCCTTCTGACTCCAATGCTGTGTCCCTGGTGATGAGGAGAATCAGAAAGGAGAATG
TGGATGCTGGGGAGAGAGCCAAGCAGGCCCTGGCCTTTGAACGCACTGACTTTGACCAAGTCAGATCCCT
GATGGAGAACTCTGACAGATGCCAGGACATCAGGAACCTGGCCTTCCTGGGCATTGCCTACAACACCCTG
CTGCGCATTGCCGAAATTGCCAGAATCAGAGTGAAGGACATCTCCCGCACCGATGGTGGGAGAATGCTGA
TCCACATTGGCAGGACCAAGACCCTGGTGTCCACAGCTGGTGTGGAGAAGGCCCTGTCCCTGGGGGTTAC
CAAGCTGGTGGAGAGATGGATCTCTGTGTCTGGTGTGGCTGATGACCCCAACAACTACCTGTTCTGCCGG
GTCAGAAAGAATGGTGTGGCTGCCCCTTCTGCCACCTCCCAACTGTCCACCCGGGCCCTGGAAGGGATCT
TTGAGGCCACCCACCGCCTGATCTATGGTGCCAAGGATGACTCTGGGCAGAGATACCTGGCCTGGTCTGG
CCACTCTGCCAGAGTGGGTGCTGCCACCGACATGGCCAGGGCTGGTGTGTCCATCCCTGAAATCATGCAG
GCTGGTGGCTGGACCAATGTGAACATTGTGATGAACTACATCAGAAACCTGGACTCTGAGACTGGGGCCA
TGGTGAGGCTGCTCGAAGATGGGGACTGAGGCGCGCCGAATTCAAGCTTCTCGAGAGATCTTCGACTGTG
CCTTCTAGTTGCCAGCCATCTGTTGTTTGCCCCTCCCCCGTGCCTTCCTTGACCCTGGAAGGTGCCACTC
CCACTGTCCTTTCCTAATAAAATGAGGAAATTGCATCGCATTGTCTGAGTAGGTGTCATTCTATTCTGGG
GGGTGGGGTGGGGCAGGACAGCAAGGGGGAGGATTGGGAAGACAATAGCAGGCATGAGATCTCACGTGCG
GACCGAGCGGCCGCAGGAACCCCTAGTGATGGAGTTGGCCACTCCCTCTCTGCGCGCTCGCTCGCTCACT
GAGGCCGGGCGACCAAAGGTCGCCCGACGCCCGGGCTTTGCCCGGGCGGCCTCAGTGAGCGAGCGAGCGC
GCAGCTGCCTGCAGGGGCGCCTGATGCGGTATTTTCTCCTTACGCATCTGTGCGGTATTTCACACCGCAT
A
[95 nt withheld, positions 2242-2336]
T
[46 nt withheld, positions 2338-2383]
C
[141 nt withheld, positions 2385-2525]
CCTTTGACGTTGGAGTCCACGTTCTTT
[37 nt withheld, positions 2553-2589]
ACTCTATCTCGGGCTATTCTTTTGATTTATAAGGGATTTTGCCGATTTCGGTCTATTGGTTAAAAAATGA
GCTGATTTAACAAAAATTTAACGCGAATTTTAACAAAATATTAACGTTTACAATTTTATGGTGCACTCTC
AGTACAATCTGCTCTGATGCCGCATAGTTAAGCCAGCCCCGACACCCGCCAACACCCGCTGACGCGCCCT
GACGGGCTTGTCTGCTCCCGGCATCCGCTTACAGACAAGCTGTGACCGTCTCCGGGAGCTGCATGTGTCA
GAGGTTTTCACCGTCATCACCGAAACGCGCGAGACGAAAGGGCCTCGTGATACGCCTATTTTTATAGGTT
AATGTCATGATAATAATGGTTTCTTAGACGTCAGGTGGCACTTTTCGGGGAAATGTGCGCGGAACCCCTA
TTTGTTTATTTTTCTAAATACATTCAAATATGTATCCGCTCATGAGACAATAACCCTGATAAATGCTTCA
ATAATATTGAAAAAGGAAGAGTATGAGTATTCAACATTTCCGTGTCGCCCTTATTCCCTTTTTTGCGGCA
TTTTGCCTTCCTGTTTTTGCTCACCCAGAAACGCTGGTGAAAGTAAAAGATGCTGAAGATCAGTTGGGTG
CACGAGTGGGTTACATCGAACTGGATCTCAACAGCGGTAAGATCCTTGAGAGTTTTCGCCCCGAAGAACG
TTTTCCAATGATGAGCACTTTTAAAGTTCTGCTATGTGGCGCGGTATTATCCCGTATTGACGCCGGGCAA
GAGCAACTCGGTCGCCGCATACACTATTCTCAGAATGACTTGGTTGAGTACTCACCAGTCACAGAAAAGC
ATCTTACGGATGGCATGACAGTAAGAGAATTATGCAGTGCTGCCATAACCATGAGTGATAACACTGCGGC
CAACTTACTTCTGACAACGATCGGAGGACCGAAGGAGCTAACCGCTTTTTTGCACAACATGGGGGATCAT
GTAACTCGCCTTGATCGTTGGGAACCGGAGCTGAATGAAGCCATACCAAACGACGAGCGTGACACCACGA
TGCCTGTAGCAATGGCAACAACGTTGCGCAAACTATTAACTGGCGAACTACTTACTCTAGCTTCCCGGCA
ACAATTAATAGACTGGATGGAGGCGGATAAAGTTGCAGGACCACTTCTGCGCTCGGCCCTTCCGGCTGGC
TGGTTTATTGCTGATAAATCTGGAGCCGGTGAGCGTGGGTCTCGCGGTATCATTGCAGCACTGGGGCCAG
ATGGTAAGCCCTCCCGTATCGTAGTTATCTACACGACGGGGAGTCAGGCAACTATGGATGAACGAAATAG
ACAGATCGCTGAGATAGGTGCCTCACTGATTAAGCATTGGTAACTGTCAGACCAAGTTTACTCATATATA
CTTTAGATTGATTTAAAACTTCATTTTTAATTTAAAAGGATCTAGGTGAAGATCCTTTTTGATAATCTCA
TGACCAAAATCCCTTAACGTGAGTTTTCGTTCCACTGAGCGTCAGACCCCGTAGAAAAGATCAAAGGATC
TTCTTGAGATCCTTTTTTTCTGCGCGTAATCTGCTGCTTGCAAACAAAAAAACCACCGCTACCAGCGGTG
GTTTGTTTGCCGGATCAAGAGCTACCAACTCTTTTTCCGAAGGTAACTGGCTTCAGCAGAGCGCAGATAC
CAAATACTGTTCTTCTAGTGTAGCCGTAGTTAGGCCACCACTTCAAGAACTCTGTAGCACCGCCTACATA
CCTCGCTCTGCTAATCCTGTTACCAGTGGCTGCTGCCAGTGGCGATAAGTCGTGTCTTACCGGGTTGGAC
TCAAGACGATAGTTACCGGATAAGGCGCAGCGGTCGGGCTGAACGGGGGGTTCGTGCACACAGCCCAGCT
TGGAGCGAACGACCTACACCGAACTGAGATACCTACAGCGTGAGCTATGAGAAAGCGCCACGCTTCCCGA
AGGGAGAAAGGCGGACAGGTATCCGGTAAGCGGCAGGGTCGGAACAGGAGAGCGCACGAGGGAGCTTCCA
GGGGGAAACGCCTGGTATCTTTATAGTCCTGTCGGGTTTCGCCACCTCTGACTTGAGCGTCGATTTTTGT
GATGCTCGTCAGGGGGGCGGAGCCTATGGAAAAACGCCAGCAACGCGGCCTTTTTACGGTTCCTGGCCTT
TTGCTGGCCTTTTGCTCACATGT
Features (pLannotate 1.2.2; 12 found; start..end, strand, type, name):
     12..39      +  repeat_region  AAV2 ITR (fragment): inverted terminal repeat of adeno-associated virus serotype 2 inverted
     68..95      +  repeat_region  AAV2 ITR (fragment): inverted terminal repeat of adeno-associated virus serotype 2 inverted
    751..1776    +  CDS            cre: RECR_BPP1 - Experimental evidence at protein level: Swiss-Prot protein existence level 1. Catalyzes site-specific recombination between two 34-base- pair LOXP sites. Its role is to maintain the phage genome as a monomeric unit-copy plasmid in the lysogenic state. From Escherichia phage P1 (Bacteriophage P1).
   1816..1927    +  polyA_signal   bGH poly(A) signal: bovine growth hormone polyadenylation signal
   2045..2185    +  repeat_region  AAV2 ITR: inverted terminal repeat of adeno-associated virus serotype 2 inverted
   2190..2241    -  misc_feature   bom (fragment): basis of mobility region from pBR322
   2260..2715    +  rep_origin     f1 ori (sequence partly withheld): f1 bacteriophage origin of replication; arrow indicates direction of (+) strand synthesis
   2716..2765    -  misc_feature   bom (fragment): basis of mobility region from pBR322
   2867..2902    -  CDS            rop (fragment): Rop protein, which maintains plasmids at low copy number; rop
   2997..3101    +  promoter       AmpR promoter: bla
   3102..3962    +  CDS            AmpR: β-lactamase; bla; confers resistance to ampicillin, carbenicillin, and related antibiotics
   4133..4721    +  rep_origin     ori: high-copy-number ColE1/pMB1/pBR322/pUC origin of replication
