[The description below was written by a language model from this plasmid's Addgene catalogue record and pLannotate feature annotations shown in this document.]
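Description:
AiP13999 - pAAV-AiE0387m-minBG-iCre(R297T)-BGHpA (alias CN3999) is a recombinant AAV transfer plasmid of about 4.8 kb, built for packaging an enhancer-driven Cre recombinase cassette into AAV particles. The bacterial backbone carries a high-copy ColE1/pUC-type origin and an ampicillin resistance gene (β-lactamase with its own promoter), along with an f1 phage origin and small remnants of pBR322 bom and rop sequences. The expression cassette is flanked by AAV2 inverted terminal repeats, which provide the cis signals for genome replication and encapsidation. The annotation detects the right-hand ITR in full but only short fragments of the left-hand one, a common outcome for these repeat-rich, hard-to-sequence elements. The recorded use of a recombination-deficient growth strain fits the need to keep the ITRs stable.

Between the ITRs, the construct name and catalogue fields indicate an enhancer element, AiE0387m, placed upstream of a minimal beta-globin promoter. Neither was recognised by the automated feature table, but both would fall in the unannotated region preceding the coding sequence. A minimal promoter has little activity alone, so the enhancer determines where the transgene is expressed, here stated to be astrocytes. The payload is iCre(R297T), a synthetic codon-improved Cre carrying the R297T substitution, annotated as a match to phage P1 Cre, which catalyses recombination between loxP sites. The record does not explain the purpose of the substitution. A bovine growth hormone polyadenylation signal terminates the transcript.

The vector belongs to a collection of enhancer AAVs developed for genetic access to brain cell types. It is intended to deliver Cre directly to astrocytes, for example to activate or delete floxed alleles or Cre-dependent reporters in those cells.
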