Addgene plasmid #208166: AiP13999 - pAAV-AiE0387m-minBG-iCre(R297T)-BGHpA (Alias: CN3999)
Purpose: Direct-expressing iCreR297T in astrocytes
Depositing lab: Allen Institute for Brain Science & Jonathan Ting. Depositing organization: Allen Institute. Publication: A suite of enhancer AAVs and transgenic mouse lines for genetic access to cortical cell types. Ben-Simon Y, Hooper M, Narayan S, Daigle TL, Dwivedi D, Way SW, Oster A, Stafford DA, Mich JK, Taormina MJ, Martinez RA, Opitz-Araya X, Roth JR, Alexander JR, Allen S, Amster A, Arbuckle J, Ayala A, Baker PM, Bakken TE, Barcelli T, Barta S, Bendrick J, Bertagnolli D, Bielstein C, Bishwakarma P, Bowlus J, Boyer G, Brouner K, Casian B, Casper T, Chakka AB, Chakrabarty R, Chance RK, Chavan S, Clark M, Colbert K, Collman F, Daniel S, Departee M, DiValentin P, Donadio N, Dotson N, Egdorf T, Fliss T, Gabitto M, Garcia J, Gary A, Gasperini M, Gloe J, Goldy J, Gore BB, Graybuck L, Greisman N, Haeseleer F, Halterman C, Haradon Z, Hastings SD, Helback O, Ho W, Hockemeyer D, Huang C, Huff S, Hunker A, Johansen N, Jones D, Juneau Z, Kalmbach B, Kannan M, Khem S, Kussick E, Kutsal R, Larsen R, Lee C, Lee AY, Leibly M, Lenz GH, Li S, Liang E, Lusk N, Madigan Z, Malloy J, Malone J, McCue R, Melchor J, Mollenkopf T, Moosman S, Morin E, Newman D, Ng L, Ngo K, Omstead V, Otto S, Oyama A, Pena N, Pham T, Phillips E, Pom CA, Potekhina L, Ransford S, Ray PL, Rette D, Reynoldson C, Rimorin C, Rocha D, Ruiz A, Sanchez REA, Sawyer L, Sedeno-Cortes A, Sevigny JP, Shapovalova N, Shepard N, Shulga L, Sigler AR, Siverts L, Soliman S, Somasundaram S, Staats B, Stewart K, Szelenyi E, Tieu M, Trader C, Tran A, van Velthoven CTJ, Walker M, Wang Y, Weed N, Wirthlin M, Wood T, Wynalda B, Yao Z, Zhou T, Ariza J, Dee N, Reding M, Ronellenfitch K, Mufti S, Sunkin SM, Smith KA, Esposito L, Waters J, Thyagarajan B, Yao S, Lein ES, Zeng H, Levi BP, Ngai J, Ting JT, Tasic B. Cell. 2025 May 16:S0092-8674(25)00513-6. doi: 10.1016/j.cell.2025.05.002. PubMed 40403729.
Backbone
  Vector backbone: rAAV
  Backbone manufacturer: Allen Institute for Brain Science
  Vector type: AAV
Growth in bacteria
  Bacterial resistance: Ampicillin, 100 μg/mL
  Growth temperature: 37°C
  Growth strain: NEB Stable
  Copy number: High Copy
Gene/Insert
  Gene/Insert name: iCreR297T
  Species: Synthetic
  Insert size (bp): 1056
  Mutation: NA
  Promoter: Beta Globin minimal promoter
  Cloning method: Restriction Enzyme; 5′ cloning site Unknown (unknown if destroyed)
Terms and licenses: Academic/Nonprofit Terms; Industry Terms: Not Available to Industry
Depositor comments: Funded by the Brain Initiative.
How to cite: AiP13999 - pAAV-AiE0387m-minBG-iCre(R297T)-BGHpA (Alias: CN3999) was a gift from Allen Institute for Brain Science & Jonathan Ting (Addgene plasmid # 208166 ; http://n2t.net/addgene:208166 ; RRID:Addgene_208166)
